>Addgene plasmid #167001 | Lenti_CRISPRi_sgAR2 | addgene full sequence | sequence record 331182 | Addgene NGS Result
TTTTAAACAGAGAGGAATCTTTGCAGCTAATGGACCTTCTAGGTCTTGAAAGGAGTGGGAATTGGCTCCG
GTGCCCGTCAGTGGGCAGAGCGCACATCGCCCACAGTCCCCGAGAAGTTGGGGGGAGGGGTCGGCAATTG
ATCCGGTGCCTAGAGAAGGTGGCGCGGGGTAAACTGGGAAAGTGATGTCGTGTACTGGCTCCGCCTTTTT
CCCGAGGGTGGGGGAGAACCGTATATAAGTGCAGTAGTCGCCGTGAACGTTCTTTTTCGCAACGGGTTTG
CCGCCAGAACACAGGTAAGTGCCGTGTGTGGTTCCCGCGGGCCTGGCCTCTTTACGGGTTATGGCCCTTG
CGTGCCTTGAATTACTTCCACCTGGCTGCAGTACGTGATTCTTGATCCCGAGCTTCGGGTTGGAAGTGGG
TGGGAGAGTTCGAGGCCTTGCGCTTAAGGAGCCCCTTCGCCTCGTGCTTGAGTTGAGGCCTGGCCTGGGC
GCTGGGGCCGCCGCGTGCGAATCTGGTGGCACCTTCGCGCCTGTCTCGCTGCTTTCGATAAGTCTCTAGC
CATTTAAAATTTTTGATGACCTGCTGCGACGCTTTTTTTCTGGCAAGATAGTCTTGTAAATGCGGGCCAA
GATCTGCACACTGGTATTTCGGTTTTTGGGGCCGCGGGCGGCGACGGGGCCCGTGCGTCCCAGCGCACAT
GTTCGGCGAGGCGGGGCCTGCGAGCGCGGCCACCGAGAATCGGACGGGGGTAGTCTCAAGCTGGCCGGCC
TGCTCTGGTGCCTGGCCTCGCGCCGCCGTGTATCGCCCCGCCCTGGGCGGCAAGGCTGGCCCGGTCGGCA
CCAGTTGCGTGAGCGGAAAGATGGCCGCTTCCCGGCCCTGCTGCAGGGAGCTCAAAATGGAGGACGCGGC
GCTCGGGAGAGCGGGCGGGTGAGTCACCCACACAAAGGAAAAGGGCCTTTCCGTCCTCAGCCGTCGCTTC
ATGTGACTCCACGGAGTACCGGGCGCCGTCCAGGCACCTCGATTAGTTCTCGAGCTTTTGGAGTACGTCG
TCTTTAGGTTGGGGGGAGGGGTTTTATGCGATGGAGTTTCCCCACACTGAGTGGGTGGAGACTGAAGTTA
GGCCAGCTTGGCACTTGATGTAATTCTCCTTGGAATTTGCCCTTTTTGAGTTTGGATCTTGGTTCATTCT
CAAGCCTCAGACAGTGGTTCAAAGTTTTTTTCTTCCATTTCAGGTGTCGTGACGTACGGCCACCATGGAA
TTCAAAAAGCCTGAACTCACCGCTACCTCTGTCGAGAAGTTTCTGATCGAAAAGTTTGACAGTGTATCCG
ACCTGATGCAGCTCTCCGAGGGCGAAGAATCTCGGGCTTTCAGCTTCGATGTGGGAGGGCGTGGATATGT
CCTGCGGGTGAATAGCTGCGCCGATGGTTTCTACAAAGATCGCTATGTTTATCGGCACTTTGCATCCGCC
GCTCTCCCTATTCCCGAAGTGCTTGACATTGGGGAGTTCAGCGAGAGCCTGACCTATTGCATCTCCCGCC
GTGCACAGGGTGTCACCTTGCAAGACCTGCCTGAAACCGAACTGCCCGCTGTTCTCCAGCCCGTCGCCGA
GGCCATGGATGCCATCGCTGCCGCCGATCTTAGCCAGACCAGCGGGTTCGGCCCATTCGGACCTCAAGGA
ATCGGTCAATACACTACATGGCGCGATTTCATCTGCGCTATTGCTGATCCCCATGTGTATCACTGGCAAA
CTGTGATGGACGACACCGTCAGTGCCTCCGTCGCCCAGGCTCTCGATGAGCTGATGCTTTGGGCCGAGGA
CTGCCCCGAAGTCCGGCACCTCGTGCACGCCGATTTCGGCTCCAACAATGTCCTGACCGACAATGGCCGC
ATAACAGCCGTCATTGACTGGAGCGAGGCCATGTTCGGGGATTCCCAATACGAGGTCGCCAACATCTTCT
TCTGGAGGCCCTGGTTGGCTTGTATGGAGCAGCAGACCCGCTACTTCGAGCGGAGGCATCCCGAGCTTGC
AGGATCTCCTCGGCTCCGGGCTTATATGCTCCGCATTGGTCTTGACCAACTCTATCAGAGCTTGGTTGAC
GGCAATTTCGATGATGCAGCTTGGGCTCAGGGTCGCTGCGACGCAATCGTCCGGTCCGGAGCCGGGACTG
TCGGGCGTACACAAATCGCCCGCAGAAGCGCTGCCGTCTGGACCGATGGCTGTGTGGAAGTGCTCGCCGA
TAGTGGAAACAGACGCCCCAGCACTCGTCCTAGGGCAAAGGATCTGCAGTCTAGAGGATCTGGTGCCACG
AATTTCTCACTACTCAAGCAGGCCGGTGATGTCGAGGAAAACCCTGGTCCTATGGTGAGCAAGGGCGAGG
AGCTGTTCACCGGGGTGGTGCCCATCCTGGTCGAGCTGGACGGCGACGTAAACGGCCACAAGTTCAGCGT
GTCCGGCGAGGGCGAGGGCGATGCCACCTACGGCAAGCTGACCCTGAAGTTCATCTGCACCACCGGCAAG
CTGCCCGTGCCCTGGCCCACCCTCGTGACCACCCTGACCTACGGCGTGCAGTGCTTCAGCCGCTACCCCG
ACCACATGAAGCAGCACGACTTCTTCAAGTCCGCCATGCCCGAAGGCTACGTCCAGGAGCGCACCATCTT
CTTCAAGGACGACGGCAACTACAAGACCCGCGCCGAGGTGAAGTTCGAGGGCGACACCCTGGTGAACCGC
ATCGAGCTGAAGGGCATCGACTTCAAGGAGGACGGCAACATCCTGGGGCACAAGCTGGAGTACAACTACA
ACAGCCACAACGTCTATATCATGGCCGACAAGCAGAAGAACGGCATCAAGGTGAACTTCAAGATCCGCCA
CAACATCGAGGACGGCAGCGTGCAGCTCGCCGACCACTACCAGCAGAACACCCCCATCGGCGACGGCCCC
GTGCTGCTGCCCGACAACCACTACCTGAGCACCCAGTCCGCCCTGAGCAAAGACCCCAACGAGAAGCGCG
ATCACATGGTCCTGCTGGAGTTCGTGACCGCCGCCGGGATCACTCTCGGCATGGACGAGCTGTACAAGTG
ACGCGTTAAGTCGACAATCAACCTCTGGATTACAAAATTTGTGAAAGATTGACTGGTATTCTTAACTATG
TTGCTCCTTTTACGCTATGTGGATACGCTGCTTTAATGCCTTTGTATCATGCTATTGCTTCCCGTATGGC
TTTCATTTTCTCCTCCTTGTATAAATCCTGGTTGCTGTCTCTTTATGAGGAGTTGTGGCCCGTTGTCAGG
CAACGTGGCGTGGTGTGCACTGTGTTTGCTGACGCAACCCCCACTGGTTGGGGCATTGCCACCACCTGTC
AGCTCCTTTCCGGGACTTTCGCTTTCCCCCTCCCTATTGCCACGGCGGAACTCATCGCCGCCTGCCTTGC
CCGCTGCTGGACAGGGGCTCGGCTGTTGGGCACTGACAATTCCGTGGTGTTGTCGGGGAAATCATCGTCC
TTTCCTTGGCTGCTCGCCTGTGTTGCCACCTGGATTCTGCGCGGGACGTCCTTCTGCTACGTCCCTTCGG
CCCTCAATCCAGCGGACCTTCCTTCCCGCGGCCTGCTGCCGGCTCTGCGGCCTCTTCCGCGTCTTCGCCT
TCGCCCTCAGACGAGTCGGATCTCCCTTTGGGCCGCCTCCCCGCGTCGACTTTAAGACCAATGACTTACA
AGGCAGCTGTAGATCTTAGCCACTTTTTAAAAGAAAAGGGGGGACTGGAAGGGCTAATTCACTCCCAACG
AAGACAAGATCTGCTTTTTGCTTGTACTGGGTCTCTCTGGTTAGACCAGATCTGAGCCTGGGAGCTCTCT
GGCTAACTAGGGAACCCACTGCTTAAGCCTCAATAAAGCTTGCCTTGAGTGCTTCAAGTAGTGTGTGCCC
GTCTGTTGTGTGACTCTGGTAACTAGAGATCCCTCAGACCCTTTTAGTCAGTGTGGAAAATCTCTAGCAG
TACGTATAGTAGTTCATGTCATCTTATTATTCAGTATTTATAACTTGCAAAGAAATGAATATCAGAGAGT
GAGAGGAACTTGTTTATTGCAGCTTATAATGGTTACAAATAAAGCAATAGCATCACAAATTTCACAAATA
AAGCATTTTTTTCACTGCATTCTAGTTGTGGTTTGTCCAAACTCATCAATGTATCTTATCATGTCTGGCT
CTAGCTATCCCGCCCCTAACTCCGCCCATCCCGCCCCTAACTCCGCCCAGTTCCGCCCATTCTCCGCCCC
ATGGCTGACTAATTTTTTTTATTTATGCAGAGGCCGAGGCCGCCTCGGCCTCTGAGCTATTCCAGAAGTA
GTGAGGAGGCTTTTTTGGAGGCCTAGGGACGTACCCAATTCGCCCTATAGTGAGTCGTATTACGCGCGCT
CACTGGCCGTCGTTTTACAACGTCGTGACTGGGAAAACCCTGGCGTTACCCAACTTAATCGCCTTGCAGC
ACATCCCCCTTTCGCCAGCTGGCGTAATAGCGAAGAGGCCCGCACCGATCGCCCTTCCCAACAGTTGCGC
AGCCTGAATGGCGAATGGG
[124 nt withheld, positions 4570-4693]
C
[91 nt withheld, positions 4695-4785]
A
[49 nt withheld, positions 4787-4835]
CCTTTGACGTTGGAGTCCACGTTCTTT
[37 nt withheld, positions 4863-4899]
ACCCTATCTCGGTCTATTCTTTTGATTTATAAGGGATTTTGCCGATTTCGGCCTATTGGTTAAAAAATGA
GCTGATTTAACAAAAATTTAACGCGAATTTTAACAAAATATTAACGCTTACAATTTAGGTGGCACTTTTC
GGGGAAATGTGCGCGGAACCCCTATTTGTTTATTTTTCTAAATACATTCAAATATGTATCCGCTCATGAG
ACAATAACCCTGATAAATGCTTCAATAATATTGAAAAAGGAAGAGTATGAGTATTCAACATTTCCGTGTC
GCCCTTATTCCCTTTTTTGCGGCATTTTGCCTTCCTGTTTTTGCTCACCCAGAAACGCTGGTGAAAGTAA
AAGATGCTGAAGATCAGTTGGGTGCACGAGTGGGTTACATCGAACTGGATCTCAACAGCGGTAAGATCCT
TGAGAGTTTTCGCCCCGAAGAACGTTTTCCAATGATGAGCACTTTTAAAGTTCTGCTATGTGGCGCGGTA
TTATCCCGTATTGACGCCGGGCAAGAGCAACTCGGTCGCCGCATACACTATTCTCAGAATGACTTGGTTG
AGTACTCACCAGTCACAGAAAAGCATCTTACGGATGGCATGACAGTAAGAGAATTATGCAGTGCTGCCAT
AACCATGAGTGATAACACTGCGGCCAACTTACTTCTGACAACGATCGGAGGACCGAAGGAGCTAACCGCT
TTTTTGCACAACATGGGGGATCATGTAACTCGCCTTGATCGTTGGGAACCGGAGCTGAATGAAGCCATAC
CAAACGACGAGCGTGACACCACGATGCCTGTAGCAATGGCAACAACGTTGCGCAAACTATTAACTGGCGA
ACTACTTACTCTAGCTTCCCGGCAACAATTAATAGACTGGATGGAGGCGGATAAAGTTGCAGGACCACTT
CTGCGCTCGGCCCTTCCGGCTGGCTGGTTTATTGCTGATAAATCTGGAGCCGGTGAGCGTGGGTCTCGCG
GTATCATTGCAGCACTGGGGCCAGATGGTAAGCCCTCCCGTATCGTAGTTATCTACACGACGGGGAGTCA
GGCAACTATGGATGAACGAAATAGACAGATCGCTGAGATAGGTGCCTCACTGATTAAGCATTGGTAACTG
TCAGACCAAGTTTACTCATATATACTTTAGATTGATTTAAAACTTCATTTTTAATTTAAAAGGATCTAGG
TGAAGATCCTTTTTGATAATCTCATGACCAAAATCCCTTAACGTGAGTTTTCGTTCCACTGAGCGTCAGA
CCCCGTAGAAAAGATCAAAGGATCTTCTTGAGATCCTTTTTTTCTGCGCGTAATCTGCTGCTTGCAAACA
AAAAAACCACCGCTACCAGCGGTGGTTTGTTTGCCGGATCAAGAGCTACCAACTCTTTTTCCGAAGGTAA
CTGGCTTCAGCAGAGCGCAGATACCAAATACTGTTCTTCTAGTGTAGCCGTAGTTAGGCCACCACTTCAA
GAACTCTGTAGCACCGCCTACATACCTCGCTCTGCTAATCCTGTTACCAGTGGCTGCTGCCAGTGGCGAT
AAGTCGTGTCTTACCGGGTTGGACTCAAGACGATAGTTACCGGATAAGGCGCAGCGGTCGGGCTGAACGG
GGGGTTCGTGCACACAGCCCAGCTTGGAGCGAACGACCTACACCGAACTGAGATACCTACAGCGTGAGCT
ATGAGAAAGCGCCACGCTTCCCGAAGGGAGAAAGGCGGACAGGTATCCGGTAAGCGGCAGGGTCGGAACA
GGAGAGCGCACGAGGGAGCTTCCAGGGGGAAACGCCTGGTATCTTTATAGTCCTGTCGGGTTTCGCCACC
TCTGACTTGAGCGTCGATTTTTGTGATGCTCGTCAGGGGGGCGGAGCCTATGGAAAAACGCCAGCAACGC
GGCCTTTTTACGGTTCCTGGCCTTTTGCTGGCCTTTTGCTCACATGTTCTTTCCTGCGTTATCCCCTGAT
TCTGTGGATAACCGTATTACCGCCTTTGAGTGAGCTGATACCGCTCGCCGCAGCCGAACGACCGAGCGCA
GCGAGTCAGTGAGCGAGGAAGCGGAAGAGCGCCCAATACGCAAACCGCCTCTCCCCGCGCGTTGGCCGAT
TCATTAATGCAGCTGGCACGACAGGTTTCCCGACTGGAAAGCGGGCAGTGAGCGCAACGCAATTAATGTG
AGTTAGCTCACTCATTAGGCACCCCAGGCTTTACACTTTATGCTTCCGGCTCGTATGTTGTGTGGAATTG
TGAGCGGATAACAATTTCACACAGGAAACAGCTATGACCATGATTACGCCAAGCGCGCAATTAACCCTCA
CTAAAGGGAACAAAAGCTGGAGCTGCAAGCTTAATGTAGTCTTATGCAATACTCTTGTAGTCTTGCAACA
TGGTAACGATGAGTTAGCAACATGCCTTACAAGGAGAGAAAAAGCACCGTGCATGCCGATTGGTGGAAGT
AAGGTGGTACGATCGTGCCTTATTAGGAAGGCAACAGACGGGTCTGACATGGATTGGACGAACCACTGAA
TTGCCGCATTGCAGAGATATTGTATTTAAGTGCCTAGCTCGATACATAAACGGGTCTCTCTGGTTAGACC
AGATCTGAGCCTGGGAGCTCTCTGGCTAACTAGGGAACCCACTGCTTAAGCCTCAATAAAGCTTGCCTTG
AGTGCTTCAAGTAGTGTGTGCCCGTCTGTTGTGTGACTCTGGTAACTAGAGATCCCTCAGACCCTTTTAG
TCAGTGTGGAAAATCTCTAGCAGTGGCGCCCGAACAGGGACTTGAAAGCGAAAGGGAAACCAGAGGAGCT
CTCTCGACGCAGGACTCGGCTTGCTGAAGCGCGCACGGCAAGAGGCGAGGGGCGGCGACTGGTGAGTACG
CCAAAAATTTTGACTAGCGGAGGCTAGAAGGAGAGAGATGGGTGCGAGAGCGTCAGTATTAAGCGGGGGA
GAATTAGATCGCGATGGGAAAAAATTCGGTTAAGGCCAGGGGGAAAGAAAAAATATAAATTAAAACATAT
AGTATGGGCAAGCAGGGAGCTAGAACGATTCGCAGTTAATCCTGGCCTGTTAGAAACATCAGAAGGCTGT
AGACAAATACTGGGACAGCTACAACCATCCCTTCAGACAGGATCAGAAGAACTTAGATCATTATATAATA
CAGTAGCAACCCTCTATTGTGTGCATCAAAGGATAGAGATAAAAGACACCAAGGAAGCTTTAGACAAGAT
AGAGGAAGAGCAAAACAAAAGTAAGACCACCGCACAGCAAGCGGCCGCTGATCTTCAGACCTGGAGGAGG
AGATATGAGGGACAATTGGAGAAGTGAATTATATAAATATAAAGTAGTAAAAATTGAACCATTAGGAGTA
GCACCCACCAAGGCAAAGAGAAGAGTGGTGCAGAGAGAAAAAAGAGCAGTGGGAATAGGAGCTTTGTTCC
TTGGGTTCTTGGGAGCAGCAGGAAGCACTATGGGCGCAGCGTCAATGACGCTGACGGTACAGGCCAGACA
ATTATTGTCTGGTATAGTGCAGCAGCAGAACAATTTGCTGAGGGCTATTGAGGCGCAACAGCATCTGTTG
CAACTCACAGTCTGGGGCATCAAGCAGCTCCAGGCAAGAATCCTGGCTGTGGAAAGATACCTAAAGGATC
AACAGCTCCTGGGGATTTGGGGTTGCTCTGGAAAACTCATTTGCACCACTGCTGTGCCTTGGAATGCTAG
TTGGAGTAATAAATCTCTGGAACAGATTTGGAATCACACGACCTGGATGGAGTGGGACAGAGAAATTAAC
AATTACACAAGCTTAATACACTCCTTAATTGAAGAATCGCAAAACCAGCAAGAAAAGAATGAACAAGAAT
TATTGGAATTAGATAAATGGGCAAGTTTGTGGAATTGGTTTAACATAACAAATTGGCTGTGGTATATAAA
ATTATTCATAATGATAGTAGGAGGCTTGGTAGGTTTAAGAATAGTTTTTGCTGTACTTTCTATAGTGAAT
AGAGTTAGGCAGGGATATTCACCATTATCGTTTCAGACCCACCTCCCAACCCCGAGGGGACCCAGAGAGG
GCCTATTTCCCATGATTCCTTCATATTTGCATATACGATACAAGGCTGTTAGAGAGATAATTAGAATTAA
TTTGACTGTAAACACAAAGATATTAGTACAAAATACGTGACGTAGAAAGTAATAATTTCTTGGGTAGTTT
GCAGTTTTAAAATTATGTTTTAAAATGGACTATCATATGCTTACCGTAACTTGAAAGTATTTCGATTTCT
TGGCTTTATATATCTTGTGGAAAGGACGAAACACCGCAGCCTAACCAGGCGGGTCGGTTTTAGAGCTAGA
AATAGCAAGTTAAAATAAGGCTAGTCCGTTATCAACTTGAAAAAGTGGCACCGAGTCGGTGCTTTTTTAA
GCTTGGCGTAACTAGATCTTGAGACAAATGGCAGTATTCATCCACAATTTTAAAAGAAAAGGGGGGATTG
GGGGGTACAGTGCAGGGGAAAGAATAGTAGACATAATAGCAACAGACATACAAACTAAAGAATTACAAAA
ACAAATTACAAAAATTCAAAATTTTCGGGTTTATTACAGGGACAGCAGAGATCCACTTTGGCGCCGGCTC
GAGGGGGCCCGGGTGCAAAGATGGATAAAG
Features (pLannotate 1.2.2; 30 found; start..end, strand, type, name):
     83..294     +  promoter       EF-1α core promoter: core promoter for human elongation factor EF-1α
    295..1233    +  intron         EF-1α intron A: intron upstream of the start codon of human EF-1α
   1264..2282    +  CDS            HygR (fragment): hygromycin B phosphotransferase confers resistance to hygromycin
   2362..3078    +  CDS            EGFP: EGFP is a basic (constitutively fluorescent) green fluorescent protein published in 1996, derived from Aequorea victoria. It is reported to be a rapidly-maturing weak dimer with moderate acid sensitivity.
   3096..3684    +  misc_feature   WPRE: woodchuck hepatitis virus posttranscriptional regulatory element
   3735..3754    +  misc_feature   cPPT/CTS (fragment): central polypurine tract and central termination sequence of HIV-1
   3756..3989    +  LTR            3' LTR (ΔU3): self-inactivating 3' long terminal repeat (LTR) from HIV-1
   4067..4188    +  polyA_signal   SV40 poly(A) signal: SV40 polyadenylation signal
   4228..4363    +  rep_origin     SV40 ori: SV40 origin of replication
   4384..4402    -  promoter       T7 promoter: promoter for bacteriophage T7 RNA polymerase
   4410..4565    +  CDS            lacZα (fragment): LacZα fragment of β-galactosidase; lacZ fragment
   4570..4998    +  rep_origin     f1 ori (sequence partly withheld): f1 bacteriophage origin of replication; arrow indicates direction of (+) strand synthesis
   5051..5155    +  promoter       AmpR promoter: bla
   5156..6016    +  CDS            AmpR: β-lactamase; bla; confers resistance to ampicillin, carbenicillin, and related antibiotics
   6187..6775    +  rep_origin     ori: high-copy-number ColE1/pMB1/pBR322/pUC origin of replication
   6958..7050    +  CDS            lacI (fragment): lac repressor; lacI; The lac repressor binds to the lac operator to inhibit transcription in E. coli. This inhibition can be relieved by adding lactose or isopropyl-β-D-thiogalactopyranoside (IPTG).
   7063..7084    +  protein_bind   CAP binding site: CAP binding activates transcription in the presence of cAMP. E. coli catabolite activator protein
   7099..7129    +  promoter       lac promoter: promoter for the E. coli lac operon
   7137..7153    +  protein_bind   lac operator: The lac repressor binds to the lac operator to inhibit transcription in E. coli. This inhibition can be relieved by adding lactose or isopropyl-β-D-thiogalactopyranoside (IPTG). lac repressor encoded by lacI
   7198..7216    +  promoter       T3 promoter: promoter for bacteriophage T3 RNA polymerase
   7244..7470    +  promoter       RSV promoter: Rous sarcoma virus enhancer/promoter
   7471..7651    +  LTR            5' LTR (truncated): truncated 5' long terminal repeat (LTR) from HIV-1
   7698..7823    +  misc_feature   HIV-1 Ψ: packaging signal of human immunodeficiency virus type 1
   7807..8170    +  CDS            HIV-1 gag (fragment): gag protein from human immunodeficiency virus 1; gag
   8316..8549    +  misc_feature   RRE: The Rev response element (RRE) of HIV-1 allows for Rev-dependent mRNA export from the nucleus to the cytoplasm.
   8926..8952    +  CDS            Rev (fragment): human immunodeficiency virus 1 (HIV-1) Rev protein; rev; enhances nuclear export of unspliced and incompletely spliced viral mRNAs
   8956..9196    +  promoter       U6 promoter: RNA polymerase III promoter for human U6 snRNA
   9226..9301    +  misc_RNA       gRNA scaffold: guide RNA scaffold for the Streptococcus pyogenes CRISPR/Cas9 system
   9357..9474    +  misc_feature   cPPT/CTS: central polypurine tract and central termination sequence of HIV-1
   9540..57      +  CDS            small t antigen (fragment) (across the origin): SV40 (simian virus 40) small t antigen
