[The description below was written by a language model from this plasmid's Addgene catalogue record and pLannotate feature annotations shown in this document.]
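Description:
Lenti_CRISPRi_sgAR2 is a third-generation, self-inactivating lentiviral guide RNA vector built on the LentiGuide_Hygro-eGFP backbone and carrying a single guide directed at the promoter of the human androgen receptor (AR) gene. The viral portion begins with an RSV promoter fused to a truncated HIV-1 5' LTR, which drives production of the packageable genomic RNA. This is followed by the Ψ packaging signal with a partial gag sequence, the Rev response element for nuclear export of the full-length transcript, and a central polypurine tract. It ends in a ΔU3 3' LTR that disables LTR promoter activity after integration. In bacteria the plasmid is maintained through a ColE1/pUC-type origin and ampicillin resistance. The catalogue lists it as low copy and propagated in a recombination-deficient strain, as is common for LTR-containing plasmids. An f1 origin, SV40 origin and poly(A) signal, and lac-derived remnants are backbone carry-overs.

Two expression units sit between the LTRs. A human U6 RNA polymerase III promoter transcribes the AR-targeting spacer joined to the Streptococcus pyogenes gRNA scaffold. Downstream, the EF-1α core promoter with its intron A drives a hygromycin phosphotransferase coding sequence followed by EGFP, so transduced cells can be selected with hygromycin and tracked or sorted by green fluorescence. The annotation does not identify the linker between the two coding sequences. A WPRE follows to enhance transcript expression.

The vector encodes no Cas9, so knockdown depends on a separately supplied dCas9-repressor, which the guide recruits to the AR promoter to silence transcription by CRISPR interference. The associated work examined androgen receptor signalling in melanoma cell growth and tumorigenesis.
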