Addgene plasmid #167001: Lenti_CRISPRi_sgAR2
Purpose: Lentiviral expression of sgRNA targeted to the androgen receptor (AR) promoter for CRISPRi knockdown
Depositing lab: Gian-Paolo Dotto. Depositing organization: Universite de Lausanne (UNIL). Publication: Sustained androgen receptor signaling is a determinant of melanoma cell growth potential and tumorigenesis. Ma M, Ghosh S, Tavernari D, Katarkar A, Clocchiatti A, Mazzeo L, Samarkina A, Epiney J, Yu YR, Ho PC, Levesque MP, Ozdemir BC, Ciriello G, Dummer R, Dotto GP. J Exp Med. 2021 Feb 1;218(2). pii: 211509. doi: 10.1084/jem.20201137. PubMed 33112375.
Backbone
  Vector backbone: LentiGuide_Hygro-eGFP
  Backbone manufacturer: Addgene #99375
  Backbone size w/o insert (bp): 9524
  Vector type: Lentiviral, CRISPR
  Selectable markers: Hygromycin ; EGFP
Growth in bacteria
  Bacterial resistance: Ampicillin, 100 μg/mL
  Growth temperature: 30°C
  Growth strain: NEB Stable
  Copy number: Low Copy
Gene/Insert
  Gene/Insert name: AR Promoter sgRNA 2
  gRNA/shRNA sequence: CACCGCAGCCTAACCAGGCGGGTCG
  Species: H. sapiens (human)
  Entrez Gene: AR (a.k.a. AIS, AR8, DHTR, HUMARA, HYSP1, KD, NR3C4, SBMA, SMAX1, TFM)
  Promoter: U6
  Cloning method: Ligation Independent Cloning
Terms and licenses: Academic/Nonprofit Terms; Industry Terms: Not Available to Industry
How to cite: Lenti_CRISPRi_sgAR2 was a gift from Gian-Paolo Dotto (Addgene plasmid # 167001 ; http://n2t.net/addgene:167001 ; RRID:Addgene_167001)
